Addgene plasmid #215109: B2375_CRY2olig-mEGFP
Purpose: Expresses CRY2olig (E490G CRY2 1-498) fused to monomeric EGFP in mammalian cells
Depositing lab: Chandra Tucker. Depositing organization: University of Colorado Denver and Anschutz Medical Campus. Publication: A platform to induce and mature biomolecular condensates using chemicals and light. Hernandez-Candia CN, Brady BR, Harrison E, Tucker CL. Nat Chem Biol. 2024 Jan 8. doi: 10.1038/s41589-023-01520-1. PubMed 38191942.
Backbone
  Vector backbone: EGFPN1
  Backbone manufacturer: Clontech
  Vector type: Mammalian Expression
Growth in bacteria
  Bacterial resistance: Kanamycin, 50 μg/mL
  Growth temperature: 37°C
  Growth strain: DH5alpha
  Copy number: High Copy
Gene/Insert
  Gene/Insert name: CRY2olig-mEGFP (alt names: CRY2; cryptochrome 2)
  Species: A. thaliana (mustard weed)
  Mutation: E490G, 1-498
  Entrez Gene: CRY2 (a.k.a. AT1G04400, AT-PHH1, ATCRY2, CRYPTOCHROME 2 APOPROTEIN, F19P19.14, F19P19_14, FHA, PHH1, cryptochrome 2)
  Promoter: CMV
  Tag / fusion protein: mEGFP (C terminal on insert)
  Cloning method: Restriction Enzyme; 5′ cloning site NheI (not destroyed); 3′ cloning site BsrG1 (not destroyed)
  Sequencing primers: 5′ CGCAAATGGGCGGTAGGCGTG
Terms and licenses: Academic/Nonprofit Terms; Industry Terms: Not Available to Industry
How to cite: B2375_CRY2olig-mEGFP was a gift from Chandra Tucker (Addgene plasmid # 215109 ; http://n2t.net/addgene:215109 ; RRID:Addgene_215109)
