[The description below was written by a language model from this plasmid's Addgene catalogue record and pLannotate feature annotations shown in this document.]
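Description:
B2375_CRY2olig-mEGFP is a mammalian expression plasmid of about 6.3 kb built on the Clontech EGFP-N1 backbone. It is propagated in E. coli through a high-copy ColE1/pUC-type origin and selected with kanamycin. The resistance gene is the Tn5 aminoglycoside phosphotransferase (NeoR/KanR), placed behind tandem bacterial (bla-type) and SV40 early promoters and followed by an HSV TK polyadenylation signal. This arrangement gives kanamycin resistance in bacteria and can also support G418 selection in mammalian cells. An f1 origin is also present. The short ble, bGH poly(A) and SV40 large T antigen fragments in the automated annotation appear to be backbone remnants rather than functional elements.

The payload is a single expression cassette driven by the human CMV immediate-early enhancer and promoter and terminated by the SV40 poly(A) signal. It encodes residues 1–498 of Arabidopsis thaliana cryptochrome 2, the N-terminal photolyase homology region (annotated as CRY2PHR), carrying the E490G substitution that defines the CRY2olig variant. This is joined through a short stretch of residual polylinker to a C-terminal monomeric EGFP. The fusion was cloned between NheI and BsrGI sites, both of which are retained.

CRY2 is a blue-light photoreceptor, and CRY2olig is generally known for markedly enhanced light-induced self-clustering. The monomeric form of EGFP allows the fusion to be followed by fluorescence while limiting any oligomerisation contributed by the tag itself. The associated publication describes a platform for inducing and maturing biomolecular condensates with chemicals and light, so this construct is likely a light-responsive clustering module or reference component in such optogenetic experiments in mammalian cells.
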