Features (pLannotate 1.2.2; 17 found; start..end, strand, type, name):
     61..364     +  enhancer       CMV enhancer: human cytomegalovirus immediate early enhancer
    365..568     +  promoter       CMV promoter: human cytomegalovirus (CMV) immediate early promoter
    591..618     +  misc_feature   MCS (fragment): multiple cloning site
    625..2118    +  CDS            CRY2PHR: N-terminal photolyase homology region of Arabidopsis thaliana cryptochrome 2 binds to CIB1 upon exposure to blue light (Kennedy et al., 2010)
   2119..2135    +  misc_feature   MCS (fragment): multiple cloning site
   2143..2859    +  CDS            mEGFP: mEGFP is a basic (constitutively fluorescent) green fluorescent protein published in 2002, derived from Aequorea victoria. It has moderate acid sensitivity.
   2860..2925    +  misc_feature   MCS: multiple cloning site
   2942..3026    +  CDS            large T antigen (fragment): large T antigen from SV40 (simian virus 40)
   3049..3170    +  polyA_signal   SV40 poly(A) signal: SV40 polyadenylation signal
   3204..3632    -  rep_origin     f1 ori (sequence partly withheld): f1 bacteriophage origin of replication; arrow indicates direction of (+) strand synthesis
   3659..3763    +  promoter       AmpR promoter: bla
   3765..4122    +  promoter       SV40 promoter: SV40 enhancer and early promoter
   4157..4951    +  CDS            NeoR/KanR: aminoglycoside phosphotransferase from Tn5; aph(3')-II (or nptII); confers resistance to neomycin, kanamycin, and G418 (Geneticin®)
   4972..5124    +  CDS            ble (fragment): BLE_KLEPN - Experimental evidence at protein level: Swiss-Prot protein existence level 1. Binding protein with a strong affinity to the bleomycin family of antibiotics. Binds to CL990; an antimitotic-antibiotic compound. From Klebsiella pneumoniae.
   5183..5230    +  polyA_signal   HSV TK poly(A) signal: herpes simplex virus thymidine kinase polyadenylation signal (Cole and Stacy, 1985)
   5321..5337    -  polyA_signal   bGH poly(A) signal (fragment): bovine growth hormone polyadenylation signal
   5559..6147    +  rep_origin     ori: high-copy-number ColE1/pMB1/pBR322/pUC origin of replication
>Addgene plasmid #215109 | B2375_CRY2olig-mEGFP | addgene full sequence | sequence record 426073 | Addgene NGS Result
TAGTTATTAATAGTAATCAATTACGGGGTCATTAGTTCATAGCCCATATATGGAGTTCCGCGTTACATAA
CTTACGGTAAATGGCCCGCCTGGCTGACCGCCCAACGACCCCCGCCCATTGACGTCAATAATGACGTATG
TTCCCATAGTAACGCCAATAGGGACTTTCCATTGACGTCAATGGGTGGAGTATTTACGGTAAACTGCCCA
CTTGGCAGTACATCAAGTGTATCATATGCCAAGTACGCCCCCTATTGACGTCAATGACGGTAAATGGCCC
GCCTGGCATTATGCCCAGTACATGACCTTATGGGACTTTCCTACTTGGCAGTACATCTACGTATTAGTCA
TCGCTATTACCATGGTGATGCGGTTTTGGCAGTACATCAATGGGCGTGGATAGCGGTTTGACTCACGGGG
ATTTCCAAGTCTCCACCCCATTGACGTCAATGGGAGTTTGTTTTGGCACCAAAATCAACGGGACTTTCCA
AAATGTCGTAACAACTCCGCCCCATTGACGCAAATGGGCGGTAGGCGTGTACGGTGGGAGGTCTATATAA
GCAGAGCTGGTTTAGTGAACCGTCAGATCCGCTAGCGCTACCGGACTCAGATCTCGAGGCCACCATGAAG
ATGGACAAAAAGACTATAGTTTGGTTTAGAAGAGACCTAAGGATTGAGGATAATCCTGCATTAGCAGCAG
CTGCTCACGAAGGATCTGTTTTTCCTGTCTTCATTTGGTGTCCTGAAGAAGAAGGACAGTTTTATCCTGG
AAGAGCTTCAAGATGGTGGATGAAACAATCACTTGCTCACTTATCTCAATCCTTGAAGGCTCTTGGATCT
GACCTCACTTTAATCAAAACCCACAACACGATTTCAGCGATCTTGGATTGTATCCGCGTTACCGGTGCTA
CAAAAGTCGTCTTTAACCACCTCTATGATCCTGTTTCGTTAGTTCGGGACCATACCGTAAAGGAGAAGCT
GGTGGAACGTGGGATCTCTGTGCAAAGCTACAATGGAGATCTATTGTATGAACCGTGGGAGATATACTGC
GAAAAGGGCAAACCTTTTACGAGTTTCAATTCTTACTGGAAGAAATGCTTAGATATGTCGATTGAATCCG
TTATGCTTCCTCCTCCTTGGCGGTTGATGCCAATAACTGCAGCGGCTGAAGCGATTTGGGCGTGTTCGAT
TGAAGAACTAGGGCTGGAGAATGAGGCCGAGAAACCGAGCAATGCGTTGTTAACTAGAGCTTGGTCTCCA
GGATGGAGCAATGCTGATAAGTTACTAAATGAGTTCATCGAGAAGCAGTTGATAGATTATGCAAAGAACA
GCAAGAAAGTTGTTGGGAATTCTACTTCACTACTTTCTCCGTATCTCCATTTCGGGGAAATAAGCGTCAG
ACACGTTTTCCAGTGTGCCCGGATGAAACAAATTATATGGGCAAGAGATAAGAACAGTGAAGGAGAAGAA
AGTGCAGATCTTTTTCTTAGGGGAATCGGTTTAAGAGAGTATTCTCGGTATATATGTTTCAACTTCCCGT
TTACTCACGAGCAATCGTTGTTGAGTCATCTTCGGTTTTTCCCTTGGGATGCTGATGTTGATAAGTTCAA
GGCCTGGAGACAAGGCAGGACCGGTTATCCGTTGGTGGATGCCGGAATGAGAGAGCTTTGGGCTACCGGA
TGGATGCATAACAGAATAAGAGTGATTGTTTCAAGCTTTGCTGTGAAGTTTCTTCTCCTTCCATGGAAAT
GGGGAATGAAGTATTTCTGGGATACACTTTTGGATGCTGATTTGGAATGTGACATCCTTGGCTGGCAGTA
TATCTCTGGGAGTATCCCCGATGGCCACGAGCTTGATCGCTTGGACAATCCCGCGTTACAAGGCGCCAAA
TATGACCCAGAAGGTGAGTACATAAGGCAATGGCTTCCCGAGCTTGCGAGATTGCCAACTGAATGGATCC
ATCATCCATGGGACGCTCCTTTAACCGTACTCAAAGCTTCTGGTGTGGAACTCGGAACAAACTATGCGAA
ACCCATTGTAGACATCGACACAGCTCGTGAGCTACTAGCTAAAGCTATTTCAAGAACCCGTGGAGCACAG
ATCATGATCGGAGCAGCAGCCCGGGATCCACCGGTCGCCACCATGGTGAGCAAGGGCGAGGAGCTGTTCA
CCGGGGTGGTGCCCATCCTGGTCGAGCTGGACGGCGACGTAAACGGCCACAAGTTCAGCGTGTCCGGCGA
GGGCGAGGGCGATGCCACCTACGGCAAGCTGACCCTGAAGTTCATCTGCACCACCGGCAAGCTGCCCGTG
CCCTGGCCCACCCTCGTGACCACCCTGACCTACGGCGTGCAGTGCTTCAGCCGCTACCCCGACCACATGA
AGCAGCACGACTTCTTCAAGTCCGCCATGCCCGAAGGCTACGTCCAGGAGCGCACCATCTTCTTCAAGGA
CGACGGCAACTACAAGACCCGCGCCGAGGTGAAGTTCGAGGGCGACACCCTGGTGAACCGCATCGAGCTG
AAGGGCATCGACTTCAAGGAGGACGGCAACATCCTGGGGCACAAGCTGGAGTACAACTACAACAGCCACA
ACGTCTATATCATGGCCGACAAGCAGAAGAACGGCATCAAGGTGAACTTCAAGATCCGCCACAACATCGA
GGACGGCAGCGTGCAGCTCGCCGACCACTACCAGCAGAACACCCCCATCGGCGACGGCCCCGTGCTGCTG
CCCGACAACCACTACCTGAGCACCCAGTCCAAGCTGAGCAAAGACCCCAACGAGAAGCGCGATCACATGG
TCCTGCTGGAGTTCGTGACCGCCGCCGGGATCACTCTCGGCATGGACGAGCTGTACAAGTCCGGACTCAG
ATCTCGAGCTCAAGCTTCGAATTCTGCAGTCGACGGTACCGCGGGCCCGGGATCCACCGGATCTAGATAA
CTGATCATAATCAGCCATACCACATTTGTAGAGGTTTTACTTGCTTTAAAAAACCTCCCACACCTCCCCC
TGAACCTGAAACATAAAATGAATGCAATTGTTGTTGTTAACTTGTTTATTGCAGCTTATAATGGTTACAA
ATAAAGCAATAGCATCACAAATTTCACAAATAAAGCATTTTTTTCACTGCATTCTAGTTGTGGTTTGTCC
AAACTCATCAATGTATCTTAACGCGTAAATTGTAAGCGTTAATATTTTGTTAAAATTCGCGTTAAATTTT
TGTTAAATCAGCTCATTTTTTAACCAATAGGCCGAAATCGGCAAAATCCCTTATAAATCAAAAGAATAGA
CCGAGATAGGGT
[37 nt withheld, positions 3303-3339]
AAAGAACGTGGACTCCAACGTCAAAGG
[49 nt withheld, positions 3367-3415]
T
[91 nt withheld, positions 3417-3507]
G
[124 nt withheld, positions 3509-3632]
CAGGTGGCACTTTTCGGGGAAATGTGCGCGGAACCCCTATTTGTTTATTTTTCTAAATACATTCAAATAT
GTATCCGCTCATGAGACAATAACCCTGATAAATGCTTCAATAATATTGAAAAAGGAAGAGTCCTGAGGCG
GAAAGAACCAGCTGTGGAATGTGTGTCAGTTAGGGTGTGGAAAGTCCCCAGGCTCCCCAGCAGGCAGAAG
TATGCAAAGCATGCATCTCAATTAGTCAGCAACCAGGTGTGGAAAGTCCCCAGGCTCCCCAGCAGGCAGA
AGTATGCAAAGCATGCATCTCAATTAGTCAGCAACCATAGTCCCGCCCCTAACTCCGCCCATCCCGCCCC
TAACTCCGCCCAGTTCCGCCCATTCTCCGCCCCATGGCTGACTAATTTTTTTTATTTATGCAGAGGCCGA
GGCCGCCTCGGCCTCTGAGCTATTCCAGAAGTAGTGAGGAGGCTTTTTTGGAGGCCTAGGCTTTTGCAAA
GATCGATCAAGAGACAGGATGAGGATCGTTTCGCATGATTGAACAAGATGGATTGCACGCAGGTTCTCCG
GCCGCTTGGGTGGAGAGGCTATTCGGCTATGACTGGGCACAACAGACAATCGGCTGCTCTGATGCCGCCG
TGTTCCGGCTGTCAGCGCAGGGGCGCCCGGTTCTTTTTGTCAAGACCGACCTGTCCGGTGCCCTGAATGA
ACTGCAAGACGAGGCAGCGCGGCTATCGTGGCTGGCCACGACGGGCGTTCCTTGCGCAGCTGTGCTCGAC
GTTGTCACTGAAGCGGGAAGGGACTGGCTGCTATTGGGCGAAGTGCCGGGGCAGGATCTCCTGTCATCTC
ACCTTGCTCCTGCCGAGAAAGTATCCATCATGGCTGATGCAATGCGGCGGCTGCATACGCTTGATCCGGC
TACCTGCCCATTCGACCACCAAGCGAAACATCGCATCGAGCGAGCACGTACTCGGATGGAAGCCGGTCTT
GTCGATCAGGATGATCTGGACGAAGAGCATCAGGGGCTCGCGCCAGCCGAACTGTTCGCCAGGCTCAAGG
CGAGCATGCCCGACGGCGAGGATCTCGTCGTGACCCATGGCGATGCCTGCTTGCCGAATATCATGGTGGA
AAATGGCCGCTTTTCTGGATTCATCGACTGTGGCCGGCTGGGTGTGGCGGACCGCTATCAGGACATAGCG
TTGGCTACCCGTGATATTGCTGAAGAGCTTGGCGGCGAATGGGCTGACCGCTTCCTCGTGCTTTACGGTA
TCGCCGCTCCCGATTCGCAGCGCATCGCCTTCTATCGCCTTCTTGACGAGTTCTTCTGAGCGGGACTCTG
GGGTTCGAAATGACCGACCAAGCGACGCCCAACCTGCCATCACGAGATTTCGATTCCACCGCCGCCTTCT
ATGAAAGGTTGGGCTTCGGAATCGTTTTCCGGGACGCCGGCTGGATGATCCTCCAGCGCGGGGATCTCAT
GCTGGAGTTCTTCGCCCACCCTAGGGGGAGGCTAACTGAAACACGGAAGGAGACAATACCGGAAGGAACC
CGCGCTATGACGGCAATAAAAAGACAGAATAAAACGCACGGTGTTGGGTCGTTTGTTCATAAACGCGGGG
TTCGGTCCCAGGGCTGGCACTCTGTCGATACCCCACCGAGACCCCATTGGGGCCAATACGCCCGCGTTTC
TTCCTTTTCCCCACCCCACCCCCCAAGTTCGGGTGAAGGCCCAGGGCTCGCAGCCAACGTCGGGGCGGCA
GGCCCTGCCATAGCCTCAGGTTACTCATATATACTTTAGATTGATTTAAAACTTCATTTTTAATTTAAAA
GGATCTAGGTGAAGATCCTTTTTGATAATCTCATGACCAAAATCCCTTAACGTGAGTTTTCGTTCCACTG
AGCGTCAGACCCCGTAGAAAAGATCAAAGGATCTTCTTGAGATCCTTTTTTTCTGCGCGTAATCTGCTGC
TTGCAAACAAAAAAACCACCGCTACCAGCGGTGGTTTGTTTGCCGGATCAAGAGCTACCAACTCTTTTTC
CGAAGGTAACTGGCTTCAGCAGAGCGCAGATACCAAATACTGTTCTTCTAGTGTAGCCGTAGTTAGGCCA
CCACTTCAAGAACTCTGTAGCACCGCCTACATACCTCGCTCTGCTAATCCTGTTACCAGTGGCTGCTGCC
AGTGGCGATAAGTCGTGTCTTACCGGGTTGGACTCAAGACGATAGTTACCGGATAAGGCGCAGCGGTCGG
GCTGAACGGGGGGTTCGTGCACACAGCCCAGCTTGGAGCGAACGACCTACACCGAACTGAGATACCTACA
GCGTGAGCTATGAGAAAGCGCCACGCTTCCCGAAGGGAGAAAGGCGGACAGGTATCCGGTAAGCGGCAGG
GTCGGAACAGGAGAGCGCACGAGGGAGCTTCCAGGGGGAAACGCCTGGTATCTTTATAGTCCTGTCGGGT
TTCGCCACCTCTGACTTGAGCGTCGATTTTTGTGATGCTCGTCAGGGGGGCGGAGCCTATGGAAAAACGC
CAGCAACGCGGCCTTTTTACGGTTCCTGGCCTTTTGCTGGCCTTTTGCTCACATGTTCTTTCCTGCGTTA
TCCCCTGATTCTGTGGATAACCGTATTACCGCCATGCAT
